Addgene plasmid #58118: tdTomato-MyosinIIB-C-18
Purpose: Localization: Cytoskeleton, Excitation: 554, Emission: 581
Depositing lab: Michael Davidson. Depositing organization: Florida State University, Tallahassee.
Backbone
  Vector backbone: tdTomato-C1
  Backbone size w/o insert (bp): 4750
  Vector type: Mammalian Expression
  Selectable markers: Neomycin (select with G418)
Growth in bacteria
  Bacterial resistance: Kanamycin, 50 μg/mL
  Growth temperature: 37°C
  Growth strain: DH5alpha
  Copy number: High Copy
Gene/Insert
  Gene/Insert name: MyosinIIB (alt name: NM_005964.1)
  Species: H. sapiens (human)
  Entrez Gene: MYH10 (a.k.a. NMMHC-IIB, NMMHCB)
  Promoter: CMV
  Tag / fusion protein: tdTomato (N terminal on backbone)
  Cloning method: Unknown
  Sequencing primers: 5′ CMV-F; 3′ SV40pA-R
Terms and licenses: Academic/Nonprofit Terms; Industry Terms: Not Available to Industry
Depositor comments: . Excitation = 554; Emission = 581
How to cite: tdTomato-MyosinIIB-C-18 was a gift from Michael Davidson (Addgene plasmid # 58118 ; http://n2t.net/addgene:58118 ; RRID:Addgene_58118)
