[The description below was written by a language model from this plasmid's Addgene catalogue record.]
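Description:
tdTomato-MyosinIIB-C-18 is a mammalian expression plasmid built on the tdTomato-C1 backbone (about 4.75 kb without the insert) that encodes a fluorescent fusion of tdTomato to human non-muscle myosin heavy chain IIB, the product of the MYH10 gene. Expression is driven by the CMV promoter, a strong constitutive promoter in most mammalian cell lines. The use of an SV40 polyA reverse sequencing primer suggests that the transcript ends at an SV40 polyadenylation signal. tdTomato is supplied by the backbone and sits at the N terminus of the fusion, so the myosin coding sequence is placed downstream of the fluorescent protein. The "C-18" in the name probably denotes this C-type orientation with an 18-residue linker, but the record does not confirm this, and the cloning method is listed as unknown.

The plasmid is maintained at high copy in E. coli under kanamycin selection. It also carries a neomycin resistance marker, so transfected mammalian cells can be selected with G418 to establish stable lines. No feature table is provided, so the origins of replication and the promoters driving the resistance marker are not stated.

The construct is intended as a localization marker for the cytoskeleton. Myosin IIB is a motor protein that assembles into filaments on actin structures, and tagging it with tdTomato, a bright red-orange tandem-dimer fluorescent protein (excitation 554 nm, emission 581 nm), allows actomyosin structures to be visualized by fluorescence microscopy, including alongside green or other spectrally distinct probes.
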