>Addgene plasmid #58118 | tdTomato-MyosinIIB-C-18 | depositor partial sequence | sequence record 89254 | insert sequence
GACGTCAGATCCGCTAGCGCTACCGGTCGCCACCATGGTGAGCAAGGGCGAGGAGGTCATCAAAGAGTTC
ATGCGCTTCAAGGTGCGCATGGAGGGCTCCATGAACGGCCACGAGTTCGAGATCGAGGGCGAGGGCGAGG
GCCGCCCCTACGAGGGCACCCAGACCGCCAAGCTGAAGGTGACCAAGGGCGGCCCCCTGCCCTTCGCCTG
GGACATCCTGTCCCCCCAGTTCATGTACGGCTCCAAGGCGTACGTGAAGCACCCCGCCGACATCCCCGAT
TACAAGAAGCTGTCCTTCCCCGAGGGCTTCAAGTGGGAGCGCGTGATGAACTTCGAGGACGGCGGTCTGG
TGACCGTGACCCAGGACTCCTCCCTGCAGGACGGCACGCTGATCTACAAGGTGAAGATGCGCGGCACCAA
CTTCCCCCCCGACGGCCCCGTAATGCAGAAGAAGACCATGGGCTGGGAGGCCTCCACCGAGCGCCTGTAC
CCCCGCGACGGCGTGCTGAAGGGCGAGATCCACCAGGCCCTGAAGCTGAAGGACGGCGGCCACTACCTGG
TGGAGTTCAAGACCATCTACATGGCCAAGAAGCCCGTGCAACTGCCCGGCTACTACTACGTGGACACCAA
GCTGGACATCACCTCCCACAACGAGGACTACACCATCGTGGAACAGTACGAGCGCTCCGAGGGCCGCCAC
CACCTGTTCCTGGGGCATGGCACCGGCAGCACCGGCAGCGGCAGCTCCGGCACCGCCTCCTCCGAGGACA
ACAACATGGCCGTCATCAAAGAGTTCATGCGCTTCAAGGTGCGCATGGAGGGCTCCATGAACGGCCACGA
GTTCGAGATCGAGGGCGAGGGCGAGGGCCGCCCCTACGAGGGCACCCAGACCGCCAAGCTGAAGGTGACC
AAGGGCGGCCCCCTGCCCTTCGCCTGGGACATCCTGTCCCCCCAGTTCATGTACGGCTCCAAGGCGTACG
TGAAGCACCCCGCCGACATCCCCGATTACAAGAAGCTGTCCTTCCCCGAGGGCTTCAAGTGGGAGCGCGT
GATGAACTTCGAGGACGGCGGTCTGGTGACCGTGACCCAGGACTCCTCCCTGCAGGACGGCACGCTGATC
TACAAGGTGAAGATGCGCGGCACCAACTTCCCCCCCGACGGCCCCGTAATGCAGAAGAAGACCATGGGCT
GGGAGGCCTCCACCGAGCGCCTGTACCCCCGCGACGGCGTGCTGAAGGGCGAGATCCACCAGGCCCTGAA
GCTGAAGGACGGCGGCCACTACCTGGTGGAGTTCAAGACCATCTACATGGCCAAGAAGCCCGTGCAACTG
CCCGGCTACTACTACGTGGACACCAAGCTGGACATCACCTCCCACAACGAGGACTACACCATCGTGGAAC
AGTACGAGCGCTCCGAGGGCCGCCACCACCTGTTCCTGTACGGCATGGACGAGCTGTACAAGTCCGGAGG
TAGCGCATCCAGTGGGGGTGCGTCAGGCAGTGGCAGCGGATCTGGCGCGCAGAGAACTGGACTCGAGGAT
CCAGAGAGGTATCTCTTTGTGGACAGGGCTGTCATCTACAACCCTGCCACTCAAGCTGATTGGACAGCTA
AAAAGCTAGTGTGGATTCCATCAGAACGCCATGGTTTTGAGGCAGCTAGTATCAAAGAAGAACGGGGAGA
TGAAGTTATGGTGGAGTTGGCAGAGAATGGAAAGAAAGCAATGGTCAACAAAGATGATATTCAGAAGATG
AACCCACCTAAGTTTTCCAAGGTGGAGGATATGGCAGAATTGACATGCTTGAATGAAGCTTCCGTTTTAC
ATAATCTGAAGGATCGCTACTATTCAGGACTAATCTATACTTATTCTGGACTCTTCTGTGTAGTTATAAA
CCCTTACAAGAATCTTCCAATTTACTCTGAGAATATTATTGAAATGTACAGAGGGAAGAAGCGTCATGAG
ATGCCTCCACACATCTATGCTATATCTGAATCTGCTTACAGATGCATGCTTCAAGATCGTGAGGACCAGT
CAATTCTTTGCACGGGTGAGTCAGGTGCTGGGAAGACAGAAAATACAAAGAAAGTTATTCAGTACCTTGC
CCATGTTGCTTCTTCACATAAAGGAAGAAAGGACCATAATATTCCTGGGGAACTTGAACGGCAGCTTTTG
CAAGCAAATCCAATTCTGGAATCATTTGGAAATGCGAAGACTGTGAAAAATGATAACTCATCTCGTTTTG
GCAAATTTATTCGGATCAACTTTGATGTAACTGGCTATATCGTTGGGGCCAACATTGAAACATACCTTCT
GGAAAAGTCTCGTGCTGTTCGTCAAGCAAAAGATGAACGTACTTTTCATATCTTTTACCAGTTGTTATCT
GGAGCAGGAGAACACCTAAAGTCTGATTTGCTTCTTGAAGGATTTAATAACTACAGGTTTCTCTCCAATG
GCTATATTCCTATTCCGGGACAGCAAGACAAAGATAATTTCCAGGAGACCATGGAAGCAATGCACATAAT
GGGCTTCTCCCATGAAGAGATTCTGTCAATGCTTAAAGTAGTATCTTCAGTGCTACAGTTTGGAAATATT
TCTTTCAAAAAGGAGAGAAATACTGATCAAGCTTCCATGCCAGAAAATACAGTTGCGCAGAAGCTCTGCC
ATCTTCTTGGGATGAATGTGATGGAGTTTACTCGGGCCATCCTGACTCCCCGGATCAAGGTCGGCCGAGA
CTATGTGCAAAAAGCCCAGACCAAAGAACAGGCAGATTTTGCAGTAGAAGCATTGGCAAAAGCTACCTAT
GAGCGGCTCTTTCGCTGGCTCGTTCATCGCATCAATAAAGCTCTGGATAGGACCAAACGTCAGGGAGCAT
CTTTCATTGGAATCCTGGATATTGCTGGATTTGAAATTTTTGAGCTGAACTCCTTTGAACAACTTTGCAT
CAACTACACCAATGAGAAGCTGCAGCAGCTGTTCAACCACACCATGTTTATCCTAGAACAAGAGGAATAC
CAGCGCGAAGGCATCGAGTGGAACTTCATCGATTTCGGGCTGGATCTGCAGCCATGCATCGACCTAATAG
AGAGACCTGCGAACCCTCCTGGTGTACTGGCCCTTTTGGATGAAGAATGCTGGTTCCCTAAAGCCACAGA
TAAAACCTTTGTTGAAAAACTGGTTCAAGAGCAAGGTTCCCACTCCAAGTTTCAGAAACCTCGACAATTA
AAAGACAAAGCTGATTTTTGCATTATACATTATGCAGGGAAGGTGGACTATAAGGCAGATGAGTGGCTGA
TGAAGAATATGGACCCCCTGAATGACAACGTGGCCACCCTTTTGCACCAGTCATCAGACAGATTTGTGGC
AGAGCTTTGGAAAGATGTGGACCGTATCGTGGGTCTGGATCAAGTCACTGGTATGACTGAGACAGCTTTT
GGCTCCGCATATAAAACCAAGAAGGGCATGTTTCGTACCGTTGGGCAACTCTACAAAGAATCTCTCACCA
AGCTGATGGCAACTCTCCGAAACACCAACCCTAACTTTGTTCGTTGTATCATTCCAAATCACGAGAAGAG
GGCTGGAAAATTGGATCCACACCTAGTCCTAGATCAGCTTCGCTGTAATGGTGTCCTGGAAGGGATCCGA
ATCTGTCGCCAGGGCTTCCCTAACCGAATAGTTTTCCAGGAATTCAGACAGAGATATGAGATCCTAACTC
CAAATGCTATTCCTAAAGGTTTTATGGATGGTAAACAGGCCTGTGAACGAATGATCCGGGCTTTAGAATT
GGACCCAAACTTGTACAGAATTGGACAGAGCAAGATATTTTTCAGAGCTGGAGTTCTGGCACACTTAGAG
GAAGAAAGAGATTTAAAAATCACCGATATCATTATCTTCTTCCAGGCCGTTTGCAGAGGTTACCTGGCCA
GAAAGGCCTTTGCCAAGAAGCAGCAGCAACTAAGTGCCTTAAAGGTCTTGCAGCGGAACTGTGCCGCGTA
CCTGAAATTACGGCACTGGCAGTGGTGGCGAGTCTTCACAAAGGTGAAGCCGCTTCTACAAGTGACTCGC
CAGGAGGAAGAACTTCAGGCCAAAGATGAAGAGCTGTTGAAGGTGAAGGAGAAGCAGACAAAGGTGGAAG
GAGAGCTGGAGGAGATGGAGCGGAAGCACCAGCAGCTTTTAGAAGAGAAGAATATCCTTGCAGAACAACT
ACAAGCAGAGACTGAGCTCTTTGCTGAAGCAGAAGAGATGAGGGCAAGACTTGCTGCTAAAAAGCAGGAA
TTAGAAGAGATTCTACATGACTTGGAGTCTAGGGTTGAAGAAGAAGAAGAAAGAAACCAAATCCTCCAAA
ATGAAAAGAAAAAAATGCAAGCACATATTCAGGACCTGGAAGAACAGCTAGACGAGGAGGAAGGGGCTCG
GCAAAAGCTGCAGCTGGAAAAGGTGACAGCAGAGGCCAAGATCAAGAAGATGGAAGAGGAGATTCTGCTT
CTCGAGGACCAAAATTCCAAGTTCATCAAAGAAAAGAAACTCATGGAAGATCGCATTGCTGAGTGTTCCT
CTCAGCTGGCTGAAGAGGAAGAAAAGGCGAAAAACTTGGCCAAAATCAGGAATAAGCAAGAAGTGATGAT
CTCAGATCTAGAAGAACGCTTAAAGAAAGAAGAAAAGACTCGTCAGGAACTGGAAAAGGCCAAAAGAAAA
CTCGACGGGGAGACGACCGACCTGCAGGACCAGATCGCAGAGCTGCAGGCGCAGATTGATGAGCTCAAGC
TGCAGCTGGCCAAGAAGGAGGAGGAGCTGCAGGGCGCACTGGCCAGAGGTGATGATGAAACACTCCATAA
GAACAATGCCCTTAAAGTTGTGCGAGAGCTACAAGCCCAAATTGCTGAACTTCAGGAAGACTTTGAATCC
GAGAAGGCTTCACGGAACAAGGCCGAAAAGCAGAAAAGGGACTTGAGTGAGGAACTGGAAGCTCTGAAAA
CAGAGCTGGAGGACACGCTGGACACCACGGCAGCCCAGCAGGAACTACGTACAAAACGTGAACAAGAAGT
GGCAGAGCTGAAGAAAGCTCTTGAGGAGGAAACTAAGAACCATGAAGCTCAAATCCAGGACATGAGACAA
AGACACGCAACAGCCCTGGAGGAGCTCTCAGAGCAGCTGGAACAGGCCAAGCGGTTCAAAGCAAATCTAG
AGAAGAACAAGCAGGGCCTGGAGACAGATAACAAGGAGCTGGCGTGTGAGGTGAAGGTCCTGCAGCAGGT
CAAGGCTGAGTCTGAGCACAAGAGGAAGAAGCTCGACGCGCAGGTCCAGGAGCTCCATGCCAAGGTCTCT
GAAGGCGACAGGCTCAGGGTGGAGCTGGCGGAGAAAGCAAGTAAGCTGCAGAATGAGCTAGATAATGTCT
CCACCCTTCTGGAAGAAGCAGAGAAGAAGGGTATTAAATTTGCTAAGGATGCAGCTAGTCTTGAGTCTCA
ACTACAGGATACACAGGAGCTTCTTCAGGAGGAGACACGCCAGAAACTAAACCTGAGCAGTCGGATCCGG
CAGCTGGAAGAGGAGAAGAACAGTCTTCAGGAGCAGCAGGAGGAGGAGGAGGAGGCCAGGAAGAACCTGG
AGAAGCAAGTGCTGGCCCTGCAGTCCCAGTTGGCTGATACCAAGAAGAAAGTAGATGACGACCTGGGAAC
AATTGAAAGTCTGGAAGAAGCCAAGAAGAAGCTTCTGAAGGACGCGGAGGCCCTGAGCCAGCGCCTGGAG
GAGAAGGCACTGGCGTATGACAAACTGGAGAAGACCAAGAACCGCCTGCAGCAGGAGCTGGACGACCTCA
CGGTGGACCTGGACCACCAGCGCCAGGTCGCCTCCAACTTGGAGAAGAAGCAGAAGAAGTTTGACCAGCT
GTTAGCAGAAGAGAAGAGCATCTCTGCTCGCTATGCCGAAGAGCGGGACCGGGCCGAAGCCGAGGCCAGA
GAGAAAGAAACCAAAGCCCTGTCACTGGCCCGGGCCCTCGAGGAAGCCCTGGAGGCCAAGGAGGAGTTTG
AGAGGCAGAACAAGCAGCTCCGAGCAGACATGGAAGACCTCATGAGCTCCAAAGATGATGTGGGAAAAAA
CGTTCACGAACTTGAAAAATCCAAACGGGCCCTAGAGCAGCAGGTGGAGGAAATGAGGACCCAGCTGGAG
GAGCTGGAAGACGAACTCCAGGCCACGGAAGATGCCAAGCTTCGTCTGGAGGTCAACATGCAGGCCATGA
AGGCGCAGTTCGAGAGAGACCTGCAAACCAGGGATGAGCAGAATGAAGAGAAGAAGCGGCTGCTGATCAA
ACAGGTGCGGGAGCTCGAGGCGGAGCTGGAGGATGAGAGGAAACAGCGGGCGCTTGCTGTAGCTTCAAAG
AAAAAGATGGAGATAGACCTGAAGGACCTCGAAGCCCAAATCGAGGCTGCGAACAAAGCTCGGGATGAGG
TGATTAAGCAGCTCCGCAAGCTCCAGGCTCAGATGAAGGATTACCAACGTGAATTAGAAGAAGCTCGTGC
ATCCAGAGATGAGATTTTTGCTCAATCCAAAGAGAGTGAAAAGAAATTGAAGAGTCTGGAAGCAGAAATC
CTTCAATTGCAGGAGGAACTTGCCTCATCTGAGCGAGCCCGCCGACACGCCGAGCAGGAGAGAGATGAGC
TGGCGGACGAGATCACCAACAGCGCCTCTGGCAAGTCCGCGCTGCTGGATGAGAAGCGGCGTCTGGAAGC
TCGGATCGCACAGCTGGAGGAGGAGCTGGAAGAGGAGCAGAGCAACATGGAGCTGCTCAACGACCGCTTC
CGCAAGACCACTCTACAGGTGGACACACTGAACGCCGAGCTAGCAGCCGAGCGCAGCGCCGCCCAGAAGA
GTGACAATGCACGCCAGCAACTGGAGCGGCAGAACAAGGAGCTGAAGGCCAAGCTGCAGGAACTCGAGGG
TGCTGTCAAGTCTAAGTTCAAGGCCACCATCTCAGCCCTGGAGGCCAAGATTGGGCAGCTGGAGGAGCAG
CTTGAGCAGGAAGCCAAGGAACGAGCAGCCGCCAACAAATTAGTCCGTCGCACTGAGAAGAAGCTGAAAG
AAATCTTCATGCAGGTTGAGGATGAGCGTCGACACGCGGACCAGTATAAAGAGCAGATGGAGAAGGCCAA
CGCTCGGATGAAGCAGCTTAAACGCCAGCTGGAGGAAGCAGAAGAAGAAGCGACGCGTGCCAACGCATCT
CGGCGTAAACTCCAGCGGGAACTGGATGATGCCACCGAGGCCAACGAGGGCCTGAGCCGCGAGGTCAGCA
CCCTGAAGAACCGGCTGAGGCGGGGTGGCCCCATCAGCTTCTCTTCCAGCCGATCTGGCCGGCGCCAGCT
GCACCTTGAAGGAGCTTCCCTGGAGCTCTCCGACGATGACACAGAAAGTAAGACCAGTGATGTCAACGAG
ACGCAGCCACCCCAGTCAGAGTAAGGTACCGCGGGCCCGGGATCCACCGGATCTAGATAACTGATCA
