>Addgene plasmid #58118 | tdTomato-MyosinIIB-C-18 | addgene partial sequence | sequence record 193762 | Addgene Partial NGS Result
ATGGTGAGCAAGGGCGAGGAGGTCATCAAAGAGTTCATGCGCTTCAAGGTGCGCATGGAGGGCTCCATGA
ACGGCCACGAGTTCGAGATCGAGGGCGAGGGCGAGGGCCGCCCCTACGAGGGCACCCAGACCGCCAAGCT
GAAGGTGACCAAGGGCGGCCCCCTGCCCTTCGCCTGGGACATCCTGTCCCCCCAGTTCATGTACGGCTCC
AAGGCGTACGTGAAGCACCCCGCCGACATCCCCGATTACAAGAAGCTGTCCTTCCCCGAGGGCTTCAAGT
GGGAGCGCGTGATGAACTTCGAGGACGGCGGTCTGGTGACCGTGACCCAGGACTCCTCCCTGCAGGACGG
CACGCTGATCTACAAGGTGAAGATGCGCGGCACCAACTTCCCCCCCGACGGCCCCGTAATGCAGAAGAAG
ACCATGGGCTGGGAGGCCTCCACCGAGCGCCTGTACCCCCGCGACGGCGTGCTGAAGGGCGAGATCCACC
AGGCCCTGAAGCTGAAGGACGGCGGCCACTACCTGGTGGAGTTCAAGACCATCTACATGGCCAAGAAGCC
CGTGCAACTGCCCGGCTACTACTACGTGGACACCAAGCTGGACATCACCTCCCACAACGAGGACTACACC
ATCGTGGAACAGTACGAGCGCTCCGAGGGCCGCCACCACCTGTTCCTGTACGGCATGGACGAGCTGTACA
AGTCCGGAGGTAGCGCATCCAGTGGGGGTGCGTCAGGCAGTGGCAGCGGATCTGGCGCGCAGAGAACTGG
ACTCGAGGATCCAGAGAGGTATCTCTTTGTGGACAGGGCTGTCATCTACAACCCTGCCACTCAAGCTGAT
TGGACAGCTAAAAAGCTAGTGTGGATTCCATCAGAACGCCATGGTTTTGAGGCAGCTAGTATCAAAGAAG
AACGGGGAGATGAAGTTATGGTGGAGTTGGCAGAGAATGGAAAGAAAGCAATGGTCAACAAAGATGATAT
TCAGAAGATGAACCCACCTAAGTTTTCCAAGGTGGAGGATATGGCAGAATTGACATGCTTGAATGAAGCT
TCCGTTTTACATAATCTGAAGGATCGCTACTATTCAGGACTAATCTATACTTATTCTGGACTCTTCTGTG
TAGTTATAAACCCTTACAAGAATCTTCCAATTTACTCTGAGAATATTATTGAAATGTACAGAGGGAAGAA
GCGTCATGAGATGCCTCCACACATCTATGCTATATCTGAATCTGCTTACAGATGCATGCTTCAAGATCGT
GAGGACCAGTCAATTCTTTGCACGGGTGAGTCAGGTGCTGGGAAGACAGAAAATACAAAGAAAGTTATTC
AGTACCTTGCCCATGTTGCTTCTTCACATAAAGGAAGAAAGGACCATAATATTCCTGGGGAACTTGAACG
GCAGCTTTTGCAAGCAAATCCAATTCTGGAATCATTTGGAAATGCGAAGACTGTGAAAAATGATAACTCA
TCTCGTTTTGGCAAATTTATTCGGATCAACTTTGATGTAACTGGCTATATCGTTGGGGCCAACATTGAAA
CATACCTTCTGGAAAAGTCTCGTGCTGTTCGTCAAGCAAAAGATGAACGTACTTTTCATATCTTTTACCA
GTTGTTATCTGGAGCAGGAGAACACCTAAAGTCTGATTTGCTTCTTGAAGGATTTAATAACTACAGGTTT
CTCTCCAATGGCTATATTCCTATTCCGGGACAGCAAGACAAAGATAATTTCCAGGAGACCATGGAAGCAA
TGCACATAATGGGCTTCTCCCATGAAGAGATTCTGTCAATGCTTAAAGTAGTATCTTCAGTGCTACAGTT
TGGAAATATTTCTTTCAAAAAGGAGAGAAATACTGATCAAGCTTCCATGCCAGAAAATACAGTTGCGCAG
AAGCTCTGCCATCTTCTTGGGATGAATGTGATGGAGTTTACTCGGGCCATCCTGACTCCCCGGATCAAGG
TCGGCCGAGACTATGTGCAAAAAGCCCAGACCAAAGAACAGGCAGATTTTGCAGTAGAAGCATTGGCAAA
AGCTACCTATGAGCGGCTCTTTCGCTGGCTCGTTCATCGCATCAATAAAGCTCTGGATAGGACCAAACGT
CAGGGAGCATCTTTCATTGGAATCCTGGATATTGCTGGATTTGAAATTTTTGAGCTGAACTCCTTTGAAC
AACTTTGCATCAACTACACCAATGAGAAGCTGCAGCAGCTGTTCAACCACACCATGTTTATCCTAGAACA
AGAGGAATACCAGCGCGAAGGCATCGAGTGGAACTTCATCGATTTCGGGCTGGATCTGCAGCCATGCATC
GACCTAATAGAGAGACCTGCGAACCCTCCTGGTGTACTGGCCCTTTTGGATGAAGAATGCTGGTTCCCTA
AAGCCACAGATAAAACCTTTGTTGAAAAACTGGTTCAAGAGCAAGGTTCCCACTCCAAGTTTCAGAAACC
TCGACAATTAAAAGACAAAGCTGATTTTTGCATTATACATTATGCAGGGAAGGTGGACTATAAGGCAGAT
GAGTGGCTGATGAAGAATATGGACCCCCTGAATGACAACGTGGCCACCCTTTTGCACCAGTCATCAGACA
GATTTGTGGCAGAGCTTTGGAAAGATGTGGACCGTATCGTGGGTCTGGATCAAGTCACTGGTATGACTGA
GACAGCTTTTGGCTCCGCATATAAAACCAAGAAGGGCATGTTTCGTACCGTTGGGCAACTCTACAAAGAA
TCTCTCACCAAGCTGATGGCAACTCTCCGAAACACCAACCCTAACTTTGTTCGTTGTATCATTCCAAATC
ACGAGAAGAGGGCTGGAAAATTGGATCCACACCTAGTCCTAGATCAGCTTCGCTGTAATGGTGTCCTGGA
AGGGATCCGAATCTGTCGCCAGGGCTTCCCTAACCGAATAGTTTTCCAGGAATTCAGACAGAGATATGAG
ATCCTAACTCCAAATGCTATTCCTAAAGGTTTTATGGATGGTAAACAGGCCTGTGAACGAATGATCCGGG
CTTTAGAATTGGACCCAAACTTGTACAGAATTGGACAGAGCAAGATATTTTTCAGAGCTGGAGTTCTGGC
ACACTTAGAGGAAGAAAGAGATTTAAAAATCACCGATATCATTATCTTCTTCCAGGCCGTTTGCAGAGGT
TACCTGGCCAGAAAGGCCTTTGCCAAGAAGCAGCAGCAACTAAGTGCCTTAAAGGTCTTGCAGCGGAACT
GTGCCGCGTACCTGAAATTACGGCACTGGCAGTGGTGGCGAGTCTTCACAAAGGTGAAGCCGCTTCTACA
AGTGACTCGCCAGGAGGAAGAACTTCAGGCCAAAGATGAAGAGCTGTTGAAGGTGAAGGAGAAGCAGACA
AAGGTGGAAGGAGAGCTGGAGGAGATGGAGCGGAAGCACCAGCAGCTTTTAGAAGAGAAGAATATCCTTG
CAGAACAACTACAAGCAGAGACTGAGCTCTTTGCTGAAGCAGAAGAGATGAGGGCAAGACTTGCTGCTAA
AAAGCAGGAATTAGAAGAGATTCTACATGACTTGGAGTCTAGGGTTGAAGAAGAAGAAGAAAGAAACCAA
ATCCTCCAAAATGAAAAGAAAAAAATGCAAGCACATATTCAGGACCTGGAAGAACAGCTAGACGAGGAGG
AAGGGGCTCGGCAAAAGCTGCAGCTGGAAAAGGTGACAGCAGAGGCCAAGATCAAGAAGATGGAAGAGGA
GATTCTGCTTCTCGAGGACCAAAATTCCAAGTTCATCAAAGAAAAGAAACTCATGGAAGATCGCATTGCT
GAGTGTTCCTCTCAGCTGGCTGAAGAGGAAGAAAAGGCGAAAAACTTGGCCAAAATCAGGAATAAGCAAG
AAGTGATGATCTCAGATCTAGAAGAACGCTTAAAGAAGGAAGAAAAGACTCGTCAGGAACTGGAAAAGGC
CAAAAGAAAACTCGACGGGGAGACGACCGACCTGCAGGACCAGATCGCAGAGCTGCAGGCGCAGATTGAT
GAGCTCAAGCTGCAGCTGGCCAAGAAGGAGGAGGAGCTGCAGGGCGCACTGGCCAGAGGTGATGATGAAA
CACTCCATAAGAACAATGCCCTTAAAGTTGTGCGAGAGCTACAAGCCCAAATTGCTGAACTTCAGGAAGA
CTTTGAATCCGAGAAGGCTTCACGGAACAAGGCCGAAAAGCAGAAAAGGGACTTGAGTGAGGAACTGGAA
GCTCTGAAAACAGAGCTGGAGGACACGCTGGACACCACGGCAGCCCAGCAGGAACTACGTACAAAACGTG
AACAAGAAGTGGCAGAGCTGAAGAAAGCTCTTGAGGAGGAAACTAAGAACCATGAAGCTCAAATCCAGGA
CATGAGACAAAGACACGCAACAGCCCTGGAGGAGCTCTCAGAGCAGCTGGAACAGGCCAAGCGGTTCAAA
GCAAATCTAGAGAAGAACAAGCAGGGCCTGGAGACAGATAACAAGGAGCTGGCGTGTGAGGTGAAGGTCC
TGCAGCAGGTCAAGGCTGAGTCTGAGCACAAGAGGAAGAAGCTCGACGCGCAGGTCCAGGAGCTCCATGC
CAAGGTCTCTGAAGGCGACAGGCTCAGGGTGGAGCTGGCGGAGAAAGCAAGTAAGCTGCAGAATGAGCTA
GATAATGTCTCCACCCTTCTGGAAGAAGCAGAGAAGAAGGGTATTAAATTTGCTAAGGATGCAGCTAGTC
TTGAGTCTCAACTACAGGATACACAGGAGCTTCTTCAGGAGGAGACACGCCAGAAACTAAACCTGAGCAG
TCGGATCCGGCAGCTGGAAGAGGAGAAGAACAGTCTTCAGGAGCAGCAGGAGGAGGAGGAGGAGGCCAGG
AAGAACCTGGAGAAGCAAGTGCTGGCCCTGCAGTCCCAGTTGGCTGATACCAAGAAGAAAGTAGATGACG
ACCTGGGAACAATTGAAAGTCTGGAAGAAGCCAAGAAGAAGCTTCTGAAGGACGCGGAGGCCCTGAGCCA
GCGCCTGGAGGAGAAGGCACTGGCGTATGACAAACTGGAGAAGACCAAGAACCGCCTGCAGCAGGAGCTG
GACGACCTCACGGTGGACCTGGACCACCAGCGCCAGGTCGCCTCCAACTTGGAGAAGAAGCAGAAGAAGT
TTGACCAGCTGTTAGCAGAAGAGAAGAGCATCTCTGCTCGCTATGCCGAAGAGCGGGACCGGGCCGAAGC
CGAGGCCAGAGAGAAAGAAACCAAAGCCCTGTCACTGGCCCGGGCCCTCGAGGAAGCCCTGGAGGCCAAG
GAGGAGTTTGAGAGGCAGAACAAGCAGCTCCGAGCAGACATGGAAGACCTCATGAGCTCCAAAGATGATG
TGGGAAAAAACGTTCACGAACTTGAAAAATCCAAACGGGCCCTAGAGCAGCAGGTGGAGGAAATGAGGAC
CCAGCTGGAGGAGCTGGAAGACGAACTCCAGGCCACGGAAGATGCCAAGCTTCGTCTGGAGGTCAACATG
CAGGCCATGAAGGCGCAGTTCGAGAGAGACCTGCAAACCAGGGATGAGCAGAATGAAGAGAAGAAGCGGC
TGCTGATCAAACAGGTGCGGGAGCTCGAGGCGGAGCTGGAGGATGAGAGGAAACAGCGGGCGCTTGCTGT
AGCTTCAAAGAAAAAGATGGAGATAGACCTGAAGGACCTCGAAGCCCAAATCGAGGCTGCGAACAAAGCT
CGGGATGAGGTGATTAAGCAGCTCCGCAAGCTCCAGGCTCAGATGAAGGATTACCAACGTGAATTAGAAG
AAGCTCGTGCATCCAGAGATGAGATTTTTGCTCAATCCAAAGAGAGTGAAAAGAAATTGAAGAGTCTGGA
AGCAGAAATCCTTCAATTGCAGGAGGAACTTGCCTCATCTGAGCGAGCCCGCCGACACGCCGAGCAGGAG
AGAGATGAGCTGGCGGACGAGATCACCAACAGCGCCTCTGGCAAGTCCGCGCTGCTGGATGAGAAGCGGC
GTCTGGAAGCTCGGATCGCACAGCTGGAGGAGGAGCTGGAAGAGGAGCAGAGCAACATGGAGCTGCTCAA
CGACCGCTTCCGCAAGACCACTCTACAGGTGGACACACTGAACGCCGAGCTAGCAGCCGAGCGCAGCGCC
GCCCAGAAGAGTGACAATGCACGCCAGCAACTGGAGCGGCAGAACAAGGAGCTGAAGGCCAAGCTGCAGG
AACTCGAGGGTGCTGTCAAGTCTAAGTTCAAGGCCACCATCTCAGCCCTGGAGGCCAAGATTGGGCAGCT
GGAGGAGCAGCTTGAGCAGGAAGCCAAGGAACGAGCAGCCGCCAACAAATTAGTCCGTCGCACTGAGAAG
AAGCTGAAAGAAATCTTCATGCAGGTTGAGGATGAGCGTCGACACGCGGACCAGTATAAAGAGCAGATGG
AGAAGGCCAACGCTCGGATGAAGCAGCTTAAACGCCAGCTGGAGGAAGCAGAAGAAGAAGCGACGCGTGC
CAACGCATCTCGGCGTAAACTCCAGCGGGAACTGGATGATGCCACCGAGGCCAACGAGGGCCTGAGCCGC
GAGGTCAGCACCCTGAAGAACCGGCTGAGGCGGGGTGGCCCCATCAGCTTCTCTTCCAGCCGATCTGGCC
GGCGCCAGCTGCACCTTGAAGGAGCTTCCCTGGAGCTCTCCGACGATGACACAGAAAGTAAGACCAGTGA
TGTCAACGAGACGCAGCCACCCCAGTCAGAGTAAGGTACCGCGGGCCCGGGATCCACCGGATCTAGATAA
CTGATCATAATCAGCCATACCACATTTGTAGAGGTTTTACTTGCTTTAAAAAACCTCCCACACCTCCCCC
TGAACCTGAAACATAAAATGAATGCAATTGTTGTTGTTAACTTGTTTATTGCAGCTTATAATGGTTACAA
ATAAAGCAATAGCATCACAAATTTCACAAATAAAGCATTTTTTTCACTGCATTCTAGTTGTGGTTTGTCC
AAACTCATCAATGTATCTTAACGCGTAAATTGTAAGCGTTAATATTTTGTTAAAATTCGCGTTAAATTTT
TGTTAAATCAGCTCATTTTTTAACCAATAGGCCGAAATCGGCAAAATCCCTTATAAATCAAAAGAATAGA
CCGAGATAGGGT
[37 nt withheld, positions 7083-7119]
AAAGAACGTGGACTCCAACGTCAAAGG
[49 nt withheld, positions 7147-7195]
T
[91 nt withheld, positions 7197-7287]
G
[124 nt withheld, positions 7289-7412]
CAGGTGGCACTTTTCGGGGAAATGTGCGCGGAACCCCTATTTGTTTATTTTTCTAAATACATTCAAATAT
GTATCCGCTCATGAGACAATAACCCTGATAAATGCTTCAATAATATTGAAAAAGGAAGAGTCCTGAGGCG
GAAAGAACCAGCTGTGGAATGTGTGTCAGTTAGGGTGTGGAAAGTCCCCAGGCTCCCCAGCAGGCAGAAG
TATGCAAAGCATGCATCTCAATTAGTCAGCAACCAGGTGTGGAAAGTCCCCAGGCTCCCCAGCAGGCAGA
AGTATGCAAAGCATGCATCTCAATTAGTCAGCAACCATAGTCCCGCCCCTAACTCCGCCCATCCCGCCCC
TAACTCCGCCCAGTTCCGCCCATTCTCCGCCCCATGGCTGACTAATTTTTTTTATTTATGCAGAGGCCGA
GGCCGCCTCGGCCTCTGAGCTATTCCAGAAGTAGTGAGGAGGCTTTTTTGGAGGCCTAGGCTTTTGCAAA
GATCGATCAAGAGACAGGATGAGGATCGTTTCGCATGATTGAACAAGATGGATTGCACGCAGGTTCTCCG
GCCGCTTGGGTGGAGAGGCTATTCGGCTATGACTGGGCACAACAGACAATCGGCTGCTCTGATGCCGCCG
TGTTCCGGCTGTCAGCGCAGGGGCGCCCGGTTCTTTTTGTCAAGACCGACCTGTCCGGTGCCCTGAATGA
ACTGCAAGACGAGGCAGCGCGGCTATCGTGGCTGGCCACGACGGGCGTTCCTTGCGCAGCTGTGCTCGAC
GTTGTCACTGAAGCGGGAAGGGACTGGCTGCTATTGGGCGAAGTGCCGGGGCAGGATCTCCTGTCATCTC
ACCTTGCTCCTGCCGAGAAAGTATCCATCATGGCTGATGCAATGCGGCGGCTGCATACGCTTGATCCGGC
TACCTGCCCATTCGACCACCAAGCGAAACATCGCATCGAGCGAGCACGTACTCGGATGGAAGCCGGTCTT
GTCGATCAGGATGATCTGGACGAAGAGCATCAGGGGCTCGCGCCAGCCGAACTGTTCGCCAGGCTCAAGG
CGAGCATGCCCGACGGCGAGGATCTCGTCGTGACCCATGGCGATGCCTGCTTGCCGAATATCATGGTGGA
AAATGGCCGCTTTTCTGGATTCATCGACTGTGGCCGGCTGGGTGTGGCGGACCGCTATCAGGACATAGCG
TTGGCTACCCGTGATATTGCTGAAGAGCTTGGCGGCGAATGGGCTGACCGCTTCCTCGTGCTTTACGGTA
TCGCCGCTCCCGATTCGCAGCGCATCGCCTTCTATCGCCTTCTTGACGAGTTCTTCTGAGCGGGACTCTG
GGGTTCGAAATGACCGACCAAGCGACGCCCAACCTGCCATCACGAGATTTCGATTCCACCGCCGCCTTCT
ATGAAAGGTTGGGCTTCGGAATCGTTTTCCGGGACGCCGGCTGGATGATCCTCCAGCGCGGGGATCTCAT
GCTGGAGTTCTTCGCCCACCCTAGGGGGAGGCTAACTGAAACACGGAAGGAGACAATACCGGAAGGAACC
CGCGCTATGACGGCAATAAAAAGACAGAATAAAACGCACGGTGTTGGGTCGTTTGTTCATAAACGCGGGG
TTCGGTCCCAGGGCTGGCACTCTGTCGATACCCCACCGAGACCCCATTGGGGCCAATACGCCCGCGTTTC
TTCCTTTTCCCCACCCCACCCCCCAAGTTCGGGTGAAGGCCCAGGGCTCGCAGCCAACGTCGGGGCGGCA
GGCCCTGCCATAGCCTCAGGTTACTCATATATACTTTAGATTGATTTAAAACTTCATTTTTAATTTAAAA
GGATCTAGGTGAAGATCCTTTTTGATAATCTCATGACCAAAATCCCTTAACGTGAGTTTTCGTTCCACTG
AGCGTCAGACCCCGTAGAAAAGATCAAAGGATCTTCTTGAGATCCTTTTTTTCTGCGCGTAATCTGCTGC
TTGCAAACAAAAAAACCACCGCTACCAGCGGTGGTTTGTTTGCCGGATCAAGAGCTACCAACTCTTTTTC
CGAAGGTAACTGGCTTCAGCAGAGCGCAGATACCAAATACTGTTCTTCTAGTGTAGCCGTAGTTAGGCCA
CCACTTCAAGAACTCTGTAGCACCGCCTACATACCTCGCTCTGCTAATCCTGTTACCAGTGGCTGCTGCC
AGTGGCGATAAGTCGTGTCTTACCGGGTTGGACTCAAGACGATAGTTACCGGATAAGGCGCAGCGGTCGG
GCTGAACGGGGGGTTCGTGCACACAGCCCAGCTTGGAGCGAACGACCTACACCGAACTGAGATACCTACA
GCGTGAGCTATGAGAAAGCGCCACGCTTCCCGAAGGGAGAAAGGCGGACAGGTATCCGGTAAGCGGCAGG
GTCGGAACAGGAGAGCGCACGAGGGAGCTTCCAGGGGGAAACGCCTGGTATCTTTATAGTCCTGTCGGGT
TTCGCCACCTCTGACTTGAGCGTCGATTTTTGTGATGCTCGTCAGGGGGGCGGAGCCTATGGAAAAACGC
CAGCAACGCGGCCTTTTTACGGTTCCTGGCCTTTTGCTGGCCTTTTGCTCACATGTTCTTTCCTGCGTTA
TCCCCTGATTCTGTGGATAACCGTATTACCGCCATGCATTAGTTATTAATAGTAATCAATTACGGGGTCA
TTAGTTCATAGCCCATATATGGAGTTCCGCGTTACATAACTTACGGTAAATGGCCCGCCTGGCTGACCGC
CCAACGACCCCCGCCCATTGACGTCAATAATGACGTATGTTCCCATAGTAACGCCAATAGGGACTTTCCA
TTGACGTCAATGGGTGGAGTATTTACGGTAAACTGCCCACTTGGCAGTACATCAAGTGTATCATATGCCA
AGTACGCCCCCTATTGACGTCAATGACGGTAAATGGCCCGCCTGGCATTATGCCCAGTACATGACCTTAT
GGGACTTTCCTACTTGGCAGTACATCTACGTATTAGTCATCGCTATTACCATGGTGATGCGGTTTTGGCA
GTACATCAATGGGCGTGGATAGCGGTTTGACTCACGGGGATTTCCAAGTCTCCACCCCATTGACGTCAAT
GGGAGTTTGTTTTGGCACCAAAATCAACGGGACTTTCCAAAATGTCGTAACAACTCCGCCCCATTGACGC
AAATGGGCGGTAGGCGTGTACGGTGGGAGGTCTATATAAGCAGAGCTGGTTTAGTGAACCGTCAGATCCG
CTAGCGCTACCGGTCGCCACC
